Addgene plasmid #14854: Lox-stop-Lox p53 R172H
Depositing lab: Tyler Jacks. Depositing organization: Massachusetts Institute of Technology. Publication: Mutant p53 gain of function in two mouse models of Li-Fraumeni syndrome. Olive KP, Tuveson DA, Ruhe ZC, Yin B, Willis NA, Bronson RT, Crowley D, Jacks T. Cell. 2004 Dec 17. 119(6):847-60. 10.1016/j.cell.2004.11.004 PubMed 15607980.
Backbone
  Vector backbone: pBluescript
  Backbone size w/o insert (bp): 3000
  Vector type: Mammalian Expression, Cre/Lox
Growth in bacteria
  Bacterial resistance: Ampicillin, 100 μg/mL
  Growth temperature: 37°C
  Growth strain: Stbl3
  Copy number: High Copy
Gene/Insert
  Gene/Insert name: p53 R172H
  Species: M. musculus (mouse)
  Insert size (bp): 17000
  Mutation: Structural mutant R172H. (Murine p53 codon 172 corresponds to human codon 175).
  Entrez Gene: Trp53 (a.k.a. Tp53, bbl, bfy, bhy, p44, p53)
  Tag / fusion protein: Lox-STOP-lox (N terminal on insert)
  Cloning method: Restriction Enzyme
  Sequencing primers: 5′ n/a; 3′ T3
Terms and licenses: Academic/Nonprofit Terms; Industry Terms: Not Available to Industry
Depositor comments: Conditional mutant alleles of p53 were generated by introducing the LoxP-flanked transcriptional STOP cassette into intron 1 of the p53 gene. Site-directed mutagenesis was used to introduce an arg→his mutation at codon 172. Note: This is a large plasmid that can undergo recombination. Bacterial colonies will grow slowly. If there are different colony sizes on a plate, the smaller ones are more likely to contain the correct plasmid.
How to cite: Lox-stop-Lox p53 R172H was a gift from Tyler Jacks (Addgene plasmid # 14854 ; http://n2t.net/addgene:14854 ; RRID:Addgene_14854)
