[The description below was written by a language model from this plasmid's Addgene catalogue record.]
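Description:
Lox-stop-Lox p53 R172H is a large pBluescript-based plasmid carrying about 17 kb of mouse Trp53 (p53) sequence on a roughly 3 kb backbone. It is catalogued as a mammalian expression and Cre/Lox vector. It is maintained in bacteria as a high-copy plasmid under ampicillin selection. Because of its size, the depositor notes that it is prone to recombination, and a recombination-deficient strain is recorded for its propagation. No feature table accompanies the record. Elements such as a selection marker for mammalian cells, the extent of the homology regions, and the internal composition of the STOP cassette are therefore not stated.

The payload is a conditional mutant allele of p53. A loxP-flanked transcriptional STOP cassette has been placed in intron 1 of the p53 gene, and site-directed mutagenesis changed arginine to histidine at codon 172. This is a structural mutation, and mouse codon 172 corresponds to human codon 175. No heterologous promoter is listed, and placing the cassette within an intron implies that expression depends on the gene's own regulatory sequences. While the STOP cassette is present, transcription through the locus is blocked and the mutant protein is not made. Cre recombinase excises the sequence between the loxP sites, which permits expression of p53 R172H in the cells where Cre is active.

The depositor's comments and the associated publication, which describes mouse models of Li-Fraumeni syndrome, tie the construct to generating conditional mutant p53 alleles in mice. These alleles were used to study gain-of-function properties of mutant p53 in tumour development.
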