>Addgene plasmid #14854 | Lox-stop-Lox p53 R172H | addgene partial sequence | sequence record 21411 | T3 5'-GCAATTAACCCTCACTAAAGG-3'
CGAGGTCGACGGTATCGATAAGCTTGGATCTTTTCAGTTAGAGGGAACAGACGCTTAACAGGGCAACCGG
GAGCTGAGCTGTAGAGTCCAGTTGTGGGTTAGGTGGACTAAAGGCACCGTGAGCCGCTGGGGACCTAATC
CGGGGCCTGGCACACACTTGGCAAGTATCCTGGAACTGAGTTATACCCTTAAACCCCAATGTCCTTTCCT
TGGGTTACTTTTTCTTGCCAGCTTTGAACCACCCTCTTCAGTGCTGTAATTACAGGCAGGTGCCACCAGG
CCTGCCTCTAAACACATTTTTGTCGTGTGTTATTTTCAATTTATGGTGAGTTTCCTAGGACATGTTCCCA
TCCCCAGTGGAGGAGCACCTGTCTTATGGTGTAAGTTGGTGTTGTCAAGTTAGTTACACTGAGAACCACT
GTCGGAGGAGGCACAGCCTCAGAGCATGAGCTCTCAAGCTAATGTCACGGCTAGAGATAAAGCCACTGAA
AAAGACCTGGCAACCTGCTAATAACACTATTTTATACATGCGAGAGACAGAGGCAATAATGGGTACAGCT
TGTCTCTGGCATGCGACTCTCCAGCCTTGGTACCTTGAGGGTGAAATACTCTCCATCAGGTGGTTTTTTC
T
